>Addgene plasmid #89201 | pHES939 | addgene full sequence | sequence record 181027 | Addgene NGS Result
GAACAAAAGCTGGGCCGGCCATTTAAATGTTTAAACGGCCACGCTGGCCATATTTCTACCAATCTCTCAA
CACTGAGTAATGGTAGTTATAAGAAAGAGACCGAGTTAGGGACAGTTAGAGGCGGTGGAGATATTCCTTA
TGGCATGTCTGGCGATGATAAAACTTTTCAAACGGCAGCCCCGATCTAAAAGAGCTGACAGGGAAATGGT
CAGAAAAAGAAACGTGCACCCGCCCGTCTGGACGCGCCGCTCACCCGCACGGCAGAGACCAATCAGTAAA
AATCAACGGTTAACGACATTACTATATATATAATATAGGAAGCATTTAATAGAACAGCATCGTAATATAT
GTGTACTTTGCAGTTATGACGCCAGATGGCAGTAGTGGAAGATATTCTTTATTGAAAAATAGCTTGTCAC
CTTACGTACAATCTTGATCCGGAGCCCGTCGCTTTGAGAGAAATCAGAAGATTCCAAAAGTCTACTGAAC
TTTTGATCAGAAAGTTGCCTTTCCAAAGACTAGTCAGAGAAATCGCCCAAGATTTCAAGACCGATCTAAG
ATTCCAATCCTCTGCCATCGGTGCTCTACAGGAATCCGTTGAAGCTTACTTGGTCTCTTTGTTCGAAGAC
ACCAACTTGGCCGCTATCCACGCTAAGCGTGTTACCATCCAAAAGAAGGATATCAAGTTGGCTAGAAGAT
TGAGAGGTGAAAGATCCTAAGCACACAGGGATTGTTGTACAATTACTTTTTATGATTTTAGATACACACA
AATCTTTTCTACGATTACCTTTCATTTATTTTCGTTTCATGTTTTATTAATCATTCTTTTTGTATATTTC
ACATCGGGTGGGGTTTTTATATTAAATTTTAATAACATAATCTTTTAAAGTTTCTACTTTCTATCCTGTA
TATTATTTCCATATCTATATCTATATTTTCAAGCTTGTTCACATCCTTATCGGAATTGTTCCAGCGTTTT
TGTACAGAAAATGATGTTATGGTAACGAGCTATATCAGACCTACTAGTCTTATAGAGCTGTACAGAGTCT
TGGAAACATAACCAACACACCAACAAGATGTCATTTGATTCGTTACTCGACAAGAATGATAAGCTGGTAA
AAGTTTGCGGGATTCAAACCGTCGAGGCTGCCGAAACTGCGCTTCAAGCAGGCGCTGATTTGATAGGGAT
CATATGTGTCCCCAACAGGAAGCGGACTATCGAGAGCGCTGTGGCTCGTGAAATATCCAAATTGATTCAC
AAATCAGGTACTACAAAGCTGGTGGGGGTGTTCAGGAATCAATCTGTTGAGGACGTACATCGGCTTTCTG
AGGAATATGACCTTGACATAATCCAATTACATGGTGATGAATCATGGCCAGAGTACTATAACGTCATTAA
GAAACCAATAATCAAAAGAGTCATATTCCCTAGAGATGTCGATGTTGTAACACAAGTGTGTCAAAGAAAA
CCCTTGGTATGTCTACCATTGTTCGACTCCGAGGCAGGCGGTACAGGTGAAAAGCTGGACTGGTCCAGTA
TTTCCTCCTGGGCAAGCGAACAGAATAACGTATTTTATATACTAGCGGGTGGACTAACTGCAGAAAACGT
CATGGAGGCGGTGGGGTTGCCTGGTGTAATTGGTGTTGACGTCTCAGGTGGTGTAGAGACTGACGGCGTC
AAAGACAATGACAAGATAATTAAATATGTACAAAATGCAAAGAAACAATGAATTACGAAGAGAAGTCTCA
ATGAGGTTTTACAAACAATCCTATAATACATATATGCCACTTAGATATACTTTGAATACTGAATATACTG
ACTCATTATATTCTTTAATTGTAGTTTCTCAAAAATATTCATACAGGTTAGCTATGAATTCATGCTATAA
TTTCCATTTTGTTCATGTAAGATACACATAGGGATAAAATGTGATAACTAATCAGCGGTACCGGGCCCTT
ATATTGAATTTTCAAAAATTCTTACTTTTTTTTTGGATGGACGCAAAGAAGTTTAATAATCATATTACAT
GGCATTACCACCATATACATATCCATATCTAATCTTACTTATATGTTGTGGAAATGTAAAGAGCCCCATT
ATCTTAGCCTAAAAAAACCCTCTCTTTGGAACTTTCAGTAATACGCTTAACTGCTCATTGCTATATTGAA
GTACGGATTAGAAGCCGCCGAGCGGGCGACAGCCCTCCGACGGAAGACTCTCCTCCGTGCGTCCTCGTCT
TCACCGGTCGCGTTCCTGAAACGCAGATGTGCCTCGCGCCGCACTGCTCCGAACAATAAAGATTCTACAA
TACTAGCTTTTATGGTTATGAAGAGGAAAAATTAGCAGTAACCTGGCCCCACAAACCTTCAAATTAACGA
ATCAAATTAACAACCATAGGATGATAATGCGATTAGTTTTTTAGCCTTATTTCTGGGGTAATTAATCAGC
GAAGCGATGATTTTTGATCTATTAACAGATATATAAATGGAAAAGCTGCATAACCACTTTAACTAATACT
TTCAACATTTTCAGTTTGTATTACTTCTTATTCAAATGTCATAAAAGTATCAACAAAAAATTGTTAATAT
ACCTCTATACTTTAACGTCAAGGAGAAAAAACTATACTCGAGAATAAAATGGGGTGTACAGTGAGTACGC
AAACAATAGGAGACGAAAGTGATCCTTTTCTACAGAACAAAAGAGCCAATGATGTCATCGAGCAATCGTT
GCAGCTGGAGAAACAACGTGACAAGAATGAAATAAAACTGTTACTATTAGGTGCCGGTGAGTCAGGTAAA
TCAACGGTTTTAAAACAATTAAAATTATTACATCAAGGCGGTTTCTCCCATCAAGAAAGGTTACAGTATG
CTCAAGTGATATGGGCAGATGCCATACAATCAATGAAAATTTTGATTATTCAGGCCAGAAAACTAGGTAT
TCAACTTGACTGTGATGATCCGATCAACAATAAAGATTTGTTTGCATGCAAGAGAATACTGCTAAAGGCT
AAAGCTTTAGATTATATCAACGCCAGTGTTGCCGGTGGTTCTGATTTTCTAAATGATTATGTACTGAAGT
ACTCAGAAAGGTATGAAACTAGGAGGCGTGTTCAGAGTACCGGACGAGCAAAAGCTGCTTTCGATGAAGA
CGGAAATATTTCTAATGTCAAAAGTGACACTGACAGAGATGCTGAAACGGTGACGCAAAATGAGGATGCT
GATAGAAACAACAGTAGTAGAATTAACCTACAGGATATTTGCAAGGACTTGAACCAAGAAGGCGATGACC
AGATGTTTGTTAGAAAAACATCAAGGGAAATTCAAGGACAAAATAGACGAAATCTTATTCACGAAGACAT
TGCTAAGGCAATAAAGCAACTTTGGAATAACGACAAAGGTATAAAGCAGTGTTTTGCACGTTCTAATGAG
TTTCAATTGGAGGGCTCAGCTGCATACTACTTTGATAACATTGAGAAATTTGCTAGTCCGAATTATGTCT
GTACGGATGAAGACATTTTGAAGGGCCGTATAAAGACTACAGGCATTACAGAAACCGAATTTAACATCGG
CTCGTCCAAATTCAAGGTTCTCGACGCTGGTGGGCAGCGTTCTGAACGTAAGAAGTGGATTCATTGTTTC
GAAGGAATTACAGCAGTTTTATTTGTTTTAGCAATGAGTGAATACGACCAGATGTTGTTTGAGGATGAAA
GAGTGAACAGAATGCATGAATCAATAATGCTATTTGACACGTTATTGAACTCTAAGTGGTTCAAAGATAC
ACCGTTTATTTTGTTTTTAAATAAAATTGATTTGTTCGAGGAAAAGGTAAAAAGCATGCCCATAAGAAAG
TACTTTCCTGATTACCAGGGACGTGTCGGCGATGCAGAAGCGGGTCTAAAATATTTTGAGAAGATATTTT
TGAGCTTGAATAAGACAAACAAACCAATCTACGTGAAACGAACCTGCGCTACCGATACCCAAACTATGAA
GTTCGTATTGAGTGCAGTCACCGATCTAATCATCCAGCAAAACCTTAAAAAAATTGGTATTATATGATAA
GGATCCACTAGTTCTAGACACCTGCAACATGCGTGAGTAAATAAGCGGCCGCCACCGCGGTGGAGCTCTA
AGCAAATAGCTAAATTATATACGAATTAATATTATGATTAAGTGTTTACGTGAGTGCGATATTTTTATTA
CTATCTTATACAGTTGTATATACTCTATAAAATGAGTTGTCTATTAATTAACGCGATGAATGCTTTCTGG
GTTTACCTCTCCAACAACTCTAGTTTACTTCTCAATACATTCAATTGTATTTGATTTGTCAATACTTCAT
CATTAATCAATTCTATAGTTTTGTTTTTCTCGTTTATTTCCAAATTTAATGCATCAATTTTATTATTCAA
TTTGTCGTTGATTTTGGTTAATGATTTTATGGTTTGATCTCTGGCATTGATTGTTTGTGTTAGTTTTTCA
TTATTGATAATTAAATTATTTAAGTTAGTTATCAACTCGGTGTTTTCAAGTTTCAAGTTTTCAATTTCTT
TAGAGTTTATTAGATTTGTCAAAGTTTCTGAATTGCTTGATTGGTCCTGTAGAAGAGTATTTGTTGTTGT
GGATAATTGATTCAATTTTTGAGACAATTGCTGGAAGGCGTTGAAATATCTAGCATCAATCTCATGGTTT
TTTTCCCGAGAGTCTCGTAGATTCAATTGTTTTAATATATCTTGGGACCACTCTTGATTTGAACTCATGG
AAATTAAACTGGGTGTTGTGTTGTGGTGTAATGATTGTACCCCCTTTGCTTATAATTGTGTGGTTCCGAT
GCTGACTTACTGGGTATTATATGTGTGCCCAATAGAAAGAGAACAATTGACCCGGTTATTGCAAGGAAAA
TTTCAAGTCTTGTAAAAGCATATAAAAATAGTTCAGGCACTCCGAAATACTTGGTTGGCGTGTTTCGTAA
TCAACCTAAGGAGGATGTTTTGGCTCTGGTCAATGATTACGGCATTGATATCGTCCAACTGCATGGAGAT
GAGTCGTGGCGAGAATACCAAGAGTTCCTCGGTTTGCCAGTTATTAAAAGACTCGTATTTCCAAAAGACT
GCAACATACTACTCAGTGCAGCTTCACAGAAACCTCATTCGTTTATTCCCTTGTTTGATTCAGAAGGCCG
GCCATTTAAATGTTTAAACGGCCACGCTGGCCCCCTATAGTGAGTCGTATTACAATTCACTGGCCGTCGT
TTTACAACGTCGTGACTGGGAAAACCCTGGCGTTACCCAACTTAATCGCCTTGCAGCACATCCCCCTTTC
GCCAGCTGGCGTAATAGCGAAGAGGCCCGCACCGATCGCCCTTCCCAACAGTTGCGCAGCCTGAATGGCG
AATGG
[124 nt withheld, positions 5396-5519]
C
[91 nt withheld, positions 5521-5611]
A
[49 nt withheld, positions 5613-5661]
CCTTTGACGTTGGAGTCCACGTTCTTT
[37 nt withheld, positions 5689-5725]
ACCCTATCTCGGTCTATTCTTTTGATTTATAAGGGATTTTGCCGATTTCGGCCTATTGGTTAAAAAATGA
GCTGATTTAACAAAAATTTAACGCGAATTTTAACAAAATATTAACGCTTACAATTTCCTGATGCGGTATT
TTCTCCTTACGCATCTGTGCGGTATTTCACACCGCATAGGGTAATAACTGATATAATTAAATTGAAGCTC
TAATTTGTGAGTTTAGTATTAGGATCTCTACCCTTGGCGAAAAGTCCTCTGCCAACAATGATGATATCTG
ATCCACCACTTACAACTTCGTCGACGGTTCTGTACTGCTGACCCAATATGCGTATATATACCAATCTAAG
TCTGTGCTCCTTCCTTCGTTCTTCCTTCTGTTCGGAGATTACCGAATCAAAAAAATTTCAAGGAAACCGA
AATCAAAAAAAAGAATAAAAAAAAAATGATGAATTGAAAAGGTGGTATGGTGCACTCTCAGTACAATCTG
CTCTGATGCCGCATAGTTAAGCCAGCCCCGACACCCGCCAACACCCGCTGACGCGCCCTGACGGGCTTGT
CTGCTCCCGGCATCCGCTTACAGACAAGCTGTGACCGTCTCCGGGAGCTGCATGTGTCAGAGGTTTTCAC
CGTCATCACCGAAACGCGCGAGACGAAAGGGCCTCGTGATACGCCTATTTTTATAGGTTAATGTCATGAT
AATAATGGTTTCTTAGACGTCGGCGCGCCGAGGACGTCAGGTGGCACTTTTCGGGGAAATGTGCGCGGAA
CCCCTATTTGTTTATTTTTCTAAATACATTCAAATATGTATCCGCTCATGAGACAATAACCCTGATAAAT
GCTTCAATAATATTGAAAAAGGAAGAGTATGAGTATTCAACATTTCCGTGTCGCCCTTATTCCCTTTTTT
GCGGCATTTTGCCTTCCTGTTTTTGCTCACCCAGAAACGCTGGTGAAAGTAAAAGATGCTGAAGATCAGT
TGGGTGCACGAGTGGGTTACATCGAACTGGATCTCAACAGCGGTAAGATCCTTGAGAGTTTTCGCCCCGA
AGAACGTTTTCCAATGATGAGCACTTTTAAAGTTCTGCTATGTGGCGCGGTATTATCCCGTATTGACGCC
GGGCAAGAGCAACTCGGTCGCCGCATACACTATTCTCAGAATGACTTGGTTGAGTACTCACCAGTCACAG
AAAAGCATCTTACGGATGGCATGACAGTAAGAGAATTATGCAGTGCTGCCATAACCATGAGTGATAACAC
TGCGGCCAACTTACTTCTGACAACGATCGGAGGACCGAAGGAGCTAACCGCTTTTTTGCACAACATGGGG
GATCATGTAACTCGCCTTGATCGTTGGGAACCGGAGCTGAATGAAGCCATACCAAACGACGAGCGTGACA
CCACGATGCCTGTAGCAATGGCAACAACGTTGCGCAAACTATTAACTGGCGAACTACTTACTCTAGCTTC
CCGGCAACAATTAATAGACTGGATGGAGGCGGATAAAGTTGCAGGACCACTTCTGCGCTCGGCCCTTCCG
GCTGGCTGGTTTATTGCTGATAAATCTGGAGCCGGTGAGCGTGGGTCTCGCGGTATCATTGCAGCACTGG
GGCCAGATGGTAAGCCCTCCCGTATCGTAGTTATCTACACGACGGGGAGTCAGGCAACTATGGATGAACG
AAATAGACAGATCGCTGAGATAGGTGCCTCACTGATTAAGCATTGGTAACTGTCAGACCAAGTTTACTCA
TATATACTTTAGATTGATTTAAAACTTCATTTTTAATTTAAAAGGATCTAGGTGAAGATCCTTTTTGATA
ATCTCATGACCAAAATCCCTTAACGTGAGTTTTCGTTCCACTGAGCGTCAGACCCCGTAGAAAAGATCAA
AGGATCTTCTTGAGATCCTTTTTTTCTGCGCGTAATCTGCTGCTTGCAAACAAAAAAACCACCGCTACCA
GCGGTGGTTTGTTTGCCGGATCAAGAGCTACCAACTCTTTTTCCGAAGGTAACTGGCTTCAGCAGAGCGC
AGATACCAAATACTGTTCTTCTAGTGTAGCCGTAGTTAGGCCACCACTTCAAGAACTCTGTAGCACCGCC
TACATACCTCGCTCTGCTAATCCTGTTACCAGTGGCTGCTGCCAGTGGCGATAAGTCGTGTCTTACCGGG
TTGGACTCAAGACGATAGTTACCGGATAAGGCGCAGCGGTCGGGCTGAACGGGGGGTTCGTGCACACAGC
CCAGCTTGGAGCGAACGACCTACACCGAACTGAGATACCTACAGCGTGAGCTATGAGAAAGCGCCACGCT
TCCCGAAGGGAGAAAGGCGGACAGGTATCCGGTAAGCGGCAGGGTCGGAACAGGAGAGCGCACGAGGGAG
CTTCCAGGGGGAAACGCCTGGTATCTTTATAGTCCTGTCGGGTTTCGCCACCTCTGACTTGAGCGTCGAT
TTTTGTGATGCTCGTCAGGGGGGCGGAGCCTATGGAAAAACGCCAGCAACGCGGCCTTTTTACGGTTCCT
GGCCTTTTGCTGGCCTTTTGCTCACATGTTCTTTCCTGCGTTATCCCCTGATTCTGTGGATAACCGTATT
ACCGCCTTTGAGTGAGCTGATACCGCTCGCCGCAGCCGAACGACCGAGCGCAGCGAGTCAGTGAGCGAGG
AAGCGGAAGAGCGCCCAATACGCAAACCGCCTCTCCCCGCGCGTTGGCCGATTCATTAATGCAGCTGGCA
CGACAGGTTTCCCGACTGGAAAGCGGGCAGTGAGCGCAACGCAATTAATGTGAGTTAGCTCACTCATTAG
GCACCCCAGGCTTTACACTTTATGCTTCCGGCTCGTATGTTGTGTGGAATTGTGAGCGGATAACAATTTC
ACACAGGAAACAGCTATGACCATGATTACGCCAAGCTCGGAATTAACCCTCACTAAAGG
Features (pLannotate 1.2.2; 24 found; start..end, strand, type, name):
    292..445     +  promoter       TRP1 promoter (fragment): S. cerevisiae TRP1
    439..717     +  CDS            HHT1 (fragment): H3_KLULA - Experimental evidence at protein level: Swiss-Prot protein existence level 1. Core component of nucleosome. Nucleosomes wrap and compact DNA into chromatin, limiting DNA accessibility to the cellular machineries which require DNA as a template. Histones thereby play a central role in transcription regulation, DNA repair, DNA replication and chromosomal stability. DNA accessibility is regulated via a complex set of post-translational modifications of histones, also called histone code, and nucleosome remodeling. From Kluyveromyces lactis (strain ATCC 8585 / CBS 2359 / DSM 70799 / NBR
   1078..1728    +  CDS            TRP1: TRPF_CANGA - Protein inferred from homology: Swiss-Prot protein existence level 3. From Candida glabrata (strain ATCC 2001 / CBS 138 / JCM 3761 / NBRC 0622 / NRRL Y-65) (Yeast) (Torulopsis glabrata).
   1970..2622    +  promoter       GAL1,10 promoter: GAL1 and GAL10 genes of S. cerevisiae; divergent inducible promoter, regulated by Gal4
   2639..4054    +  CDS            GPA1: GPA1_YEAST - Also known as CDC70, DAC1, SCG1. Experimental evidence at protein level: Swiss-Prot protein existence level 1. Alpha subunit of the heterotrimeric guanine nucleotide- binding protein (G protein) that mediates mating pheromone signal transduction. Binding of alpha-factor or a-factor to its cognate transmembrane receptor STE2 and STE3, respectively, allows the receptor to serve as a guanine nucleotide exchange factor (GEF) on GPA1. The exchange of GDP for GTP on the G protein alpha subunit alters its interaction with the G protein beta subunit STE4, leading to dissociation of the G
   4061..4078    -  misc_feature   MCS (fragment): pBluescript multiple cloning site
   4104..4128    -  misc_feature   MCS (fragment): pBluescript multiple cloning site
   4824..5176    +  CDS            TRP1 (fragment): phosphoribosylanthranilate isomerase, required for tryptophan biosynthesis; S. cerevisiae TRP1; yeast auxotrophic marker
   5214..5232    -  promoter       T7 promoter: promoter for bacteriophage T7 RNA polymerase
   5235..5392    +  CDS            lacZα (fragment): LacZα fragment of β-galactosidase; lacZ fragment
   5396..5824    +  rep_origin     f1 ori (sequence partly withheld): f1 bacteriophage origin of replication; arrow indicates direction of (+) strand synthesis
   5852..5903    -  misc_feature   bom (fragment): basis of mobility region from pBR322
   5959..6051    -  CDS            URA3 (fragment): PYRF_YEAST - Experimental evidence at protein level: Swiss-Prot protein existence level 1. From Saccharomyces cerevisiae (strain ATCC 204508 / S288c) (Baker's yeast).
   6051..6183    -  promoter       URA3 promoter (fragment): S. cerevisiae URA3
   6191..6240    -  misc_feature   bom (fragment): basis of mobility region from pBR322
   6342..6377    -  CDS            rop (fragment): Rop protein, which maintains plasmids at low copy number; rop
   6489..6593    +  promoter       AmpR promoter: bla
   6594..7454    +  CDS            AmpR: β-lactamase; bla; confers resistance to ampicillin, carbenicillin, and related antibiotics
   7625..8213    +  rep_origin     ori: high-copy-number ColE1/pMB1/pBR322/pUC origin of replication
   8396..8488    +  CDS            lacI (fragment): lac repressor; lacI; The lac repressor binds to the lac operator to inhibit transcription in E. coli. This inhibition can be relieved by adding lactose or isopropyl-β-D-thiogalactopyranoside (IPTG).
   8501..8522    +  protein_bind   CAP binding site: CAP binding activates transcription in the presence of cAMP. E. coli catabolite activator protein
   8537..8567    +  promoter       lac promoter: promoter for the E. coli lac operon
   8575..8591    +  protein_bind   lac operator: The lac repressor binds to the lac operator to inhibit transcription in E. coli. This inhibition can be relieved by adding lactose or isopropyl-β-D-thiogalactopyranoside (IPTG). lac repressor encoded by lacI
   8636..8654    +  promoter       T3 promoter: promoter for bacteriophage T3 RNA polymerase
