[The description below was written by a language model from this plasmid's Addgene catalogue record and pLannotate feature annotations shown in this document.]
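Description:
pHES939 is a yeast integrating plasmid built on the "604 TRP" backbone that places the Saccharomyces cerevisiae GPA1 gene under the galactose-inducible GAL1 promoter. It has no yeast replication origin in the annotated features, so it is maintained in yeast only after chromosomal integration. The depositor notes that it is linearized with PmeI before transformation. The feature table shows fragments of the S. cerevisiae TRP1 promoter and TRP1 coding sequence lying on either side of the cargo. This is consistent with homology arms targeting the TRP1 locus, although the record does not state the integration site explicitly. Selection in yeast is by tryptophan prototrophy. The full-length marker is annotated as a TRP1 homologue most similar to the Candida glabrata gene, and such a heterologous marker would limit recombination with the native gene. In E. coli the plasmid is propagated at high copy from a ColE1/pUC-type origin with ampicillin resistance (bla). The backbone also carries pBluescript-style remnants, including an f1 origin, lac promoter/operator, a lacZα fragment and T3 and T7 promoters. Short URA3, rop, bom and histone H3-like fragments are also annotated and appear to be vestigial or flanking sequence.

The payload is the GAL1,10 divergent promoter region, regulated by Gal4, immediately upstream of the complete GPA1 open reading frame, which was cloned between PspOMI and BamHI sites. No tag or terminator is annotated. GPA1 encodes the Gα subunit of the heterotrimeric G protein in the mating pheromone pathway, where it sequesters the Gβ subunit Ste4 until receptor activation. The construct comes from work on synthetic circuits for two-dimensional control of gene expression in yeast. It provides a single-copy, inducible source of GPA1, letting Gα dosage be tuned.
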