Addgene plasmid #89201: pHES939
Purpose: Expresses GPA1 under control of GAL1 promoter
Depositing lab: Hana El-Samad. Depositing organization: University of California, San Francisco (UCSF). Publication: Robust Synthetic Circuits for Two-Dimensional Control of Gene Expression in Yeast. Aranda-Diaz A, Mace K, Zuleta I, Harrigan P, El-Samad H. ACS Synth Biol. 2016 Dec 27. doi: 10.1021/acssynbio.6b00251. PubMed 27930885.
Backbone
  Vector backbone: 604 TRP
  Vector type: yeast integration
  Selectable markers: TRP1
Growth in bacteria
  Bacterial resistance: Ampicillin, 100 μg/mL
  Growth temperature: 37°C
  Growth strain: DH5alpha
  Copy number: High Copy
Gene/Insert
  Gene/Insert name: GPA1
  Species: S. cerevisiae (budding yeast)
  Entrez Gene: GPA1 (a.k.a. YHR005C, CDC70, DAC1, SCG1)
  Promoter: GAl1
  Cloning method: Restriction Enzyme; 5′ cloning site PSPOMI (unknown if destroyed); 3′ cloning site BAMHI (unknown if destroyed)
  Sequencing primers: 5′ nonstandard
Terms and licenses: Academic/Nonprofit Terms; Industry Terms: Not Available to Industry
Depositor comments: linearize by digesting with Pme1
How to cite: pHES939 was a gift from Hana El-Samad (Addgene plasmid # 89201 ; http://n2t.net/addgene:89201 ; RRID:Addgene_89201)
